>Addgene plasmid #233806 | pRO112 | addgene full sequence | sequence record 469353 | Addgene NGS Result
ACACAGCCCAGCTTGGAGCGAACGACCTACACCGAACTGAGATACCTACAGCGTGAGCTATGAGAAAGCG
CCACGCTTCCCGAAGGGAGAAAGGCGGACAGGTATCCGGTAAGCGGCAGGGTCGGAACAGGAGAGCGCAC
GAGGGAGCTTCCAGGGGGAAACGCCTGGTATCTTTATAGTCCTGTCGGGTTTCGCCACCTCTGACTTGAG
CGTCGATTTTTGTGATGCTCGTCAGGGGGGCGGAGCCTATGGAAAAACGCCAGCAACGCGGCCTTTTTAC
GGTTCCTGGCCTTTTGCTGGCCTTTTGCTCACATGTTCTTTCCTGCGTTATCCCCTGATTCTGTGGATAA
CCGTAGTCGGTCTCATATGTCCCGTCTTGATAAGAGTAAGGTTATCAACTCAGCCCTAGAGCTGCTGAAC
GGCGTCGGAATCGAGGGGCTTACTACCAGAAAACTAGCACAGAAACTGGGTGTAGAGCAGCCCACGCTTT
ACTGGCATGTTAAAAATAAGAGAGCACTATTAGACGCGTTGCCGATCGAAATGTTGGATAGGCATCACAC
ACACTCATGCCCTTTAGAAGGAGAAAGTTGGCAGGATTTTCTGAGAAATAATGCGAAGTCTTATCGTTGT
GCGTTACTTTCCCACAGGGACGGTGCTAAAGTACATTTGGGAACTAGACCAACTGAAAAACAATATGAGA
CATTGGAGAACCAACTGGCCTTCTTATGCCAACAGGGTTTCAGTCTTGAGAACGCCCTTTACGCCCTTTC
AGCGGTTGGGCACTTCACTCTTGGTTGCGTCTTGGAAGAGCAGGAGCATCAAGTAGCAAAAGAGGAGCGT
GAAACCCCCACAACAGACTCCATGCCCCCTCTATTGAAGCAAGCTATCGAATTATTCGACCGTCAAGGAG
CGGAACCAGCATTTTTATTTGGCTTAGAATTGATTATTTGTGGGTTAGAAAAACAACTAAAGTGTGAGAG
CGGTGGACCGACAGACGCTCTTGATGATTTTGACTTGGATATGTTACCCGCCGACGCTTTGGACGACTTC
GATTTGGATATGCTGCCTGCGGATGCACTAGATGATTTCGATCTGGACATGTTACCGGGTGGATCCTGAG
ACCAGACCAATAAAAAACGCCCGGCGGCAACCGAGCGTTCTGAACAAATCCAGATGGAGTTCTGAGGTCA
TTACTGGATCTATCAACAGGAGTCCAAGCGAGCTCGATATCAAATTACGCCCCGCCCTGCCACTCATCGC
AGTACTGTTGTAATTCATTAAGCATTCTGCCGACATGGAAGCCATCACAAACGGCATGATGAACCTGAAT
CGCCAGCGGCATCAGCACCTTGTCGCCTTGCGTATAATATTTGCCCATGGTGAAAACGGGGGCGAAGAAG
TTGTCCATATTGGCCACGTTTAAATCAAAACTGGTGAAACTCACCCAGGGATTGGCTGAAACGAAAAACA
TATTCTCAATAAACCCTTTAGGGAAATAGGCCAGGTTTTCACCGTAACACGCCACATCTTGCGAATATAT
GTGTAGAAACTGCCGGAAATCGTCGTGGTATTCACTCCAGAGCGATGAAAACGTTTCAGTTTGCTCATGG
AAAACGGTGTAACAAGGGTGAACACTATCCCATATCACCAGCTCACCGTCTTTCATTGCCATACGAAATT
CCGGATGAGCATTCATCAGGCGGGCAAGAATGTGAATAAAGGCCGGATAAAACTTGTGCTTATTTTTCTT
TACGGTCTTTAAAAAGGCCGTAATATCCAGCTGAACGGTCTGGTTATAGGTACATTGAGCAACTGACTGA
AATGCCTCAAAATGTTCTTTACGATGCCATTGGGATATATCAACGGTGGTATATCCAGTGATTTTTTTCT
CCATTTTAGCTTCCTTAGCTCCTGAAAATCTCGATAACTCAAAAAATACGCCCGGTAGTGATCTTATTTC
ATTATGGTGAAAGTTGGAACCTCTTACGTGCCCGATCAATCATGACCAAAATCCCTTAACGTGAGTTTTC
GTTCCACTGAGCGTCAGACCCCGTAGAAAAGATCAAAGGATCTTCTTGAGATCCTTTTTTTCTGCGCGTA
ATCTGCTGCTTGCAAACAAAAAAACCACCGCTACCAGCGGTGGTTTGTTTGCCGGATCAAGAGCTACCAA
CTCTTTTTCCGAAGGTAACTGGCTTCAGCAGAGCGCAGATACCAAATACTGTTCTTCTAGTGTAGCCGTA
GTTAGGCCACCACTTCAAGAACTCTGTAGCACCGCCTACATACCTCGCTCTGCTAATCCTGTTACCAGTG
GCTGCTGCCAGTGGCGATAAGTCGTGTCTTACCGGGTTGGACTCAAGACGATAGTTACCGGATAAGGCGC
AGCGGTCGGGCTGAACGGGGGGTTCGTGC
Features (pLannotate 1.2.2; 8 found; start..end, strand, type, name):
    367..984     +  CDS            tetR: TETR2_ECOLX - Experimental evidence at protein level: Swiss-Prot protein existence level 1. TetR is the repressor of the tetracycline resistance element; its N-terminal region forms a helix-turn-helix structure and binds DNA. Binding of tetracycline to TetR reduces the repressor affinity for the tetracycline resistance gene (tetA) promoter operator sites. From Escherichia coli.
   1003..1023    +  CDS            VP160 (fragment): 10 tandem repeats of the minimal activation domain of herpes simplex virus VP16 (Cheng et al., 2013)
   1045..1062    +  CDS            VP160 (fragment): 10 tandem repeats of the minimal activation domain of herpes simplex virus VP16 (Cheng et al., 2013)
   1078..1103    +  CDS            VP16 AD (fragment): transcriptional activation domain of herpes simplex virus protein VP16 (Triezenberg et al., 1988; Cousens et al., 1989); UL48
   1130..1164    -  terminator     lambda t0 terminator: minimal transcription terminator from phage lambda (Scholtissek and Grosse, 1987)
   1238..1894    -  CDS            cat: CAT_ECOLX - Experimental evidence at protein level: Swiss-Prot protein existence level 1. This enzyme is an effector of chloramphenicol resistance in bacteria. From Escherichia coli. This protein is used as a marker in many commonly used cloning vectors, such as pACYC184.
   1895..1992    -  promoter       cat promoter: promoter of the E. coli cat gene encoding chloramphenicol acetyltransferase
   2076..255     +  rep_origin     ori (across the origin): high-copy-number ColE1/pMB1/pBR322/pUC origin of replication
