[The description below was written by a language model from this plasmid's Addgene catalogue record and pLannotate feature annotations shown in this document.]
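Description:
pRO112 is a small (about 2.4 kb) part plasmid from a MoClo Yeast Toolkit (YTK)-compatible collection of inducible promoter systems for budding yeast. It is built in the pYTK001 part-entry backbone and holds a "type 3" part, which in the YTK scheme is the coding-sequence position of a transcription unit. Although catalogued as a yeast expression vector, the annotated sequence contains only bacterial maintenance elements. These are a high-copy ColE1/pUC-type origin of replication and a chloramphenicol acetyltransferase (cat) gene, driven by its own promoter and followed by a lambda t0 terminator, for chloramphenicol selection in E. coli. No yeast origin, yeast selection marker, promoter or terminator for the insert is annotated. The plasmid therefore serves as a storage and donor vector, not as a stand-alone expression construct.

The insert is rtTA-v10, a variant of the reverse tetracycline-controlled transactivator. The feature table shows its typical architecture: a TetR-derived DNA-binding and ligand-binding domain from E. coli, followed by three short fragments matching the minimal activation domain of herpes simplex virus VP16. In rtTA proteins, the mutated TetR portion binds tet operator sequences only when a tetracycline-class inducer such as doxycycline is present, and the VP16-derived repeats then recruit the transcription machinery to switch on a tetO-containing promoter. The record does not say which mutations distinguish the v10 version from other rtTA variants.

The part is meant to be combined by Golden Gate assembly with a promoter (type 2) and terminator (type 4) part to make an rtTA expression cassette, supplying the regulator for a tunable Tet-On gene expression system in S. cerevisiae.
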