Addgene plasmid #233806: pRO112
Purpose: MoClo-YTK; type3; rtTA systems; rtTA-v10
Depositing lab: Jeff Hasty. Depositing organization: University of California, San Diego (UCSD). Publication: A Standardized Set of MoClo-Compatible Inducible Promoter Systems for Tunable Gene Expression in Yeast. O'Laughlin R, Tran Q, Lezia A, Ngamkanjanarat W, Emmanuele P, Hao N, Hasty J. ACS Synth Biol. 2024 Jan 19;13(1):85-102. doi: 10.1021/acssynbio.3c00184. Epub 2023 Dec 11. PubMed 38079574.
Backbone
  Vector backbone: pYTK001
  Vector type: Yeast Expression
Growth in bacteria
  Bacterial resistance: Chloramphenicol, 25 μg/mL
  Growth temperature: 37°C
  Growth strain: DH5alpha
  Copy number: High Copy
Gene/Insert
  Gene/Insert name: rtTA-v10
  Species: S. cerevisiae (budding yeast)
  Cloning method: Golden Gate
Terms and licenses: Academic/Nonprofit Terms; Industry Terms: Not Available to Industry
How to cite: pRO112 was a gift from Jeff Hasty (Addgene plasmid # 233806 ; http://n2t.net/addgene:233806 ; RRID:Addgene_233806)
